Addgene plasmid #45818: pMSCV-puro-5A, 6A mMCL1-OM
Depositing lab: Joseph Opferman. Publication: Anti-apoptotic MCL-1 localizes to the mitochondrial matrix and couples mitochondrial fusion to respiration. Perciavalle RM, Stewart DP, Koss B, Lynch J, Milasta S, Bathina M, Temirov J, Cleland MM, Pelletier S, Schuetz JD, Youle RJ, Green DR, Opferman JT. Nat Cell Biol. 2012 Apr 29;14(6):575-83. doi: 10.1038/ncb2488. PubMed 22544066.
Backbone
  Vector backbone: pMSCV-puro
  Backbone size w/o insert (bp): 6295
  Total vector size (bp): 7291
  Vector type: Mammalian Expression
Growth in bacteria
  Bacterial resistance: Ampicillin, 100 μg/mL
  Growth temperature: 37°C
  Growth strain: DH5alpha
  Copy number: Unknown
Gene/Insert
  Gene/Insert name: 5A, 6A mMCL-1-OM
  Species: M. musculus (mouse)
  Insert size (bp): 996
  Mutation: Changed Arginine to Alanine at 5th and 6th amino acids
  Cloning method: Restriction Enzyme; 5′ cloning site EcoRI (not destroyed); 3′ cloning site EcoRI (not destroyed)
  Sequencing primers: 5′ 5' primer (1333–1355): 5'-CCCTTGAACCTCCTCGTTCGACC-3'; 3′ 3' primer (1660–1682): 5'-GAGACGTGCTACTTCCATTTGTC-3'
Terms and licenses: Academic/Nonprofit Terms; Industry Terms: Not Available to Industry
How to cite: pMSCV-puro-5A, 6A mMCL1-OM was a gift from Joseph Opferman (Addgene plasmid # 45818 ; http://n2t.net/addgene:45818 ; RRID:Addgene_45818)
