[The description below was written by a language model from this plasmid's Addgene catalogue record.]
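Description:
pMSCV-puro-5A, 6A mMCL1-OM is a mammalian expression plasmid built on the pMSCV-puro backbone, a murine stem cell virus-based retroviral vector. It is about 7.3 kb in total, with a backbone of roughly 6.3 kb. It is propagated in E. coli under ampicillin selection; the copy number is not recorded. No feature table accompanies the record. From general knowledge of this backbone family, the insert is transcribed from the MSCV 5′ LTR, a packaging signal lets the transcript be packaged into retroviral particles when the plasmid is introduced into packaging cells, and a separate internal promoter drives a puromycin resistance gene for selection of stably transduced mammalian cells. None of these elements is itemised in the record.

The payload is a 996 bp mouse MCL-1 coding sequence cloned into an EcoRI site, with EcoRI retained at both ends, so orientation cannot be inferred from the cloning sites alone. MCL-1 is an anti-apoptotic BCL-2 family member. This version changes the arginines at amino acid positions 5 and 6 to alanine. The "OM" suffix, read alongside the associated study on MCL-1 localisation to the mitochondrial matrix and its link to mitochondrial fusion and respiration, suggests a variant restricted to the outer mitochondrial membrane, with the N-terminal substitutions presumably impairing import into the matrix; the record does not state this explicitly. No epitope tags or reporters are listed. The construct is most plausibly used for stable retroviral expression of this localisation mutant, to separate the functions of MCL-1 in different mitochondrial compartments.
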