>Addgene plasmid #45818 | pMSCV-puro-5A, 6A mMCL1-OM | depositor partial sequence | sequence record 64454 | WT mMCL-1
ATGTTTGGCCTGCGGAGAAACGCGGTCATCGGCTTGAACCTGTACTGCGGCGGCGCCAGCCTCGGCGCGG
GCGGCGGTTCTCCGGCAGGGGCGCGCCTGGTGGCCGAGGAGGCCAAGGCGCGGCGCGAGGGGGGAGGGGA
GGCCGCCCTGCTGCCCGGCGCGCGGGTGGTCGCCCGGCCGCCGCCCGTGGGCGCCGAGGACCCCGACGTC
ACCGCGTCGGCCGAAAGGCGGCTGCATAAGTCGCCCGGCCTCCTCGCCGTGCCGCCCGAGGAGATGGCCG
CGTCGGCCGCCGCCGCCATCGTGTCTCCGGAGGAGGAACTGGACGGCTGCGAGCCGGAGGCCATCGGCAA
GCGCCCGGCCGTGCTGCCCCTCCTGGAGCGCGTGAGCGAGGCGGCCAAGAGCTCCGGGGCCGACGGCTCT
CTGCCCTCCACGCCGCCGCCGCCCGAGGAGGAAGAGGACGACCTATACCGCCAGTCGCTGGAGATCATCT
CGCGCTACTTGCGGGAGCAGGCGACCGGCTCCAAGGACTCGAAGCCTCTGGGCGAGGCGGGCGCGGCGGG
CCGGAGAGCGCTGGAGACCCTGCGGCGCGTGGGCGACGGCGTGCAGCGCAACCACGAGACGGCCTTCCAG
GGCATGCTCCGGAAACTGGACATTAAAAACGAAGGCGATGTTAAATCTTTTTCTCGAGTAATGGTCCATG
TTTTCAAAGATGGCGTAACAAACTGGGGCAGGATTGTGACTCTTATTTCTTTCGGTGCCTTTGTGGCCAA
ACACTTAAAGAGCGTAAACCAAGAAAGCTTCATCGAACCATTAGCAGAAACTATCACAGATGTTCTTGTA
AGGACGAAACGGGACTGGCTTGTCAAACAAAGAGGCTGGGATGGGTTTGTGGAGTTCTTCCACGTACAGG
ACCTAGAAGGCGGCATCAGAAATGTGCTGCTGGCTTTTGCGGGTGTTGCTGGAGTAGGGGCTGGTCTGGC
ATATCTAATAAGATAG
