>Addgene plasmid #45818 | pMSCV-puro-5A, 6A mMCL1-OM | depositor partial sequence | sequence record 64455 | pMSCV-puro vector
TGAAAGACCCCACCTGTAGGTTTGGCAAGCTAGCTTAAGTAACGCCATTTTGCAAGGCATGGAAAATACA
TAACTGAGAATAGAGAAGTTCAGATCAAGGTTAGGAACAGAGAGACAGCAGAATATGGGCCAAACAGGAT
ATCTGTGGTAAGCAGTTCCTGCCCCGGCTCAGGGCCAAGAACAGATGGTCCCCAGATGCGGTCCCGCCCT
CAGCAGTTTCTAGAGAACCATCAGATGTTTCCAGGGTGCCCCAAGGACCTGAAATGACCCTGTGCCTTAT
TTGAACTAACCAATCAGTTCGCTTCTCGCTTCTGTTCGCGCGCTTCTGCTCCCCGAGCTCAATAAAAGAG
CCCACAACCCCTCACTCGGCGCGCCAGTCCTCCGATAGACTGCGTCGCCCGGGTACCCGTATTCCCAATA
AAGCCTCTTGCTGTTTGCATCCGAATCGTGGACTCGCTGATCCTTGGGAGGGTCTCCTCAGATTGATTGA
CTGCCCACCTCGGGGGTCTTTCATTTGGAGGTTCCACCGAGATTTGGAGACCCCTGCCCAGGGACCACCG
ACCCCCCCGCCGGGAGGTAAGCTGGCCAGCGGTCGTTTCGTGTCTGTCTCTGTCTTTGTGCGTGTTTGTG
CCGGCATCTAATGTTTGCGCCTGCGTCTGTACTAGTTAGCTAACTAGCTCTGTATCTGGCGGACCCGTGG
TGGAACTGACGAGTTCTGAACACCCGGCCGCAACCCTGGGAGACGTCCCAGGGACTTTGGGGGCCGTTTT
TGTGGCCCGACCTGAGGAAGGGAGTCGATGTGGAATCCGACCCCGTCAGGATATGTGGTTCTGGTAGGAG
ACGAGAACCTAAAACAGTTCCCGCCTCCGTCTGAATTTTTGCTTTCGGTTTGGAACCGAAGCCGCGCGTC
TTGTCTGCTGCAGCGCTGCAGCATCGTTCTGTGTTGTCTCTGTCTGACTGTGTTTCTGTATTTGTCTGAA
AATTAGGGCCAGACTGTTACCACTCCCTTAAGTTTGACCTTAGGTCACTGGAAAGATGTCGAGCGGATCG
CTCACAACCAGTCGGTAGATGTCAAGAAGAGACGTTGGGTTACCTTCTGCTCTGCAGAATGGCCAACCTT
TAACGTCGGATGGCCGCGAGACGGCACCTTTAACCGAGACCTCATCACCCAGGTTAAGATCAAGGTCTTT
TCACCTGGCCCGCATGGACACCCAGACCAGGTCCCCTACATCGTGACCTGGGAAGCCTTGGCTTTTGACC
CCCCTCCCTGGGTCAAGCCCTTTGTACACCCTAAGCCTCCGCCTCCTCTTCCTCCATCCGCCCCGTCTCT
CCCCCTTGAACCTCCTCGTTCGACCCCGCCTCGATCCTCCCTTTATCCAGCCCTCACTCCTTCTCTAGGC
GCCGGAATTAGATCTCTCGAGGTTAACGAATTCTACCGGGTAGGGGAGGCGCTTTTCCCAAGGCAGTCTG
GAGCATGCGCTTTAGCAGCCCCGCTGGGCACTTGGCGCTACACAAGTGGCCTCTGGCCTCGCACACATTC
CACATCCACCGGTAGGCGCCAACCGGCTCCGTTCTTTGGTGGCCCCTTCGCGCCACCTTCTACTCCTCCC
CTAGTCAGGAAGTTCCCCCCCGCCCCGCAGCTCGCGTCGTGCAGGACGTGACAAATGGAAGTAGCACGTC
TCACTAGTCTCGTGCAGATGGACAGCACCGCTGAGCAATGGAAGCGGGTAGGCCTTTGGGGCAGCGGCCA
ATAGCAGCTTTGCTCCTTCGCTTTCTGGGCTCAGAGGCTGGGAAGGGGTGGGTCCGGGGGCGGGCTCAGG
GGCGGGCTCAGGGGCGGGGCGGGCGCCCGAAGGTCCTCCGGAGGCCCGGCATTCTGCACGCTTCAAAAGC
GCACGTCTGCCGCGCTGTTCTCCTCTTCCTCATCTCCGGGCCTTTCGACCTGCAGCCCAAGCTTACCATG
ACCGAGTACAAGCCCACGGTGCGCCTCGCCACCCGCGACGACGTCCCCAGGGCCGTACGCACCCTCGCCG
CCGCGTTCGCCGACTACCCCGCCACGCGCCACACCGTCGATCCGGACCGCCACATCGAGCGGGTCACCGA
GCTGCAAGAACTCTTCCTCACGCGCGTCGGGCTCGACATCGGCAAGGTGTGGGTCGCGGACGACGGCGCC
GCGGTGGCGGTCTGGACCACGCCGGAGAGCGTCGAAGCGGGGGCGGTGTTCGCCGAGATCGGCCCGCGCA
TGGCCGAGTTGAGCGGTTCCCGGCTGGCCGCGCAGCAACAGATGGAAGGCCTCCTGGCGCCGCACCGGCC
CAAGGAGCCCGCGTGGTTCCTGGCCACCGTCGGCGTCTCGCCCGACCACCAGGGCAAGGGTCTGGGCAGC
GCCGTCGTGCTCCCCGGAGTGGAGGCGGCCGAGCGCGCCGGGGTGCCCGCCTTCCTGGAGACCTCCGCGC
CCCGCAACCTCCCCTTCTACGAGCGGCTCGGCTTCACCGTCACCGCCGACGTCGAGGTGCCCGAAGGACC
GCGCACCTGGTGCATGACCCGCAAGCCCGGTGCCTGACGCCCGCCCCACGACCCGCAGCGCCCGACCGAA
AGGAGCGCACGACCCCATGCATCGATAAAATAAAAGATTTTATTTAGTCTCCAGAAAAAGGGGGGAATGA
AAGACCCCACCTGTAGGTTTGGCAAGCTAGCTTAAGTAACGCCATTTTGCAAGGCATGGAAAATACATAA
CTGAGAATAGAGAAGTTCAGATCAAGGTTAGGAACAGAGAGACAGCAGAATATGGGCCAAACAGGATATC
TGTGGTAAGCAGTTCCTGCCCCGGCTCAGGGCCAAGAACAGATGGTCCCCAGATGCGGTCCCGCCCTCAG
CAGTTTCTAGAGAACCATCAGATGTTTCCAGGGTGCCCCAAGGACCTGAAATGACCCTGTGCCTTATTTG
AACTAACCAATCAGTTCGCTTCTCGCTTCTGTTCGCGCGCTTCTGCTCCCCGAGCTCAATAAAAGAGCCC
ACAACCCCTCACTCGGCGCGCCAGTCCTCCGATAGACTGCGTCGCCCGGGTACCCGTGTATCCAATAAAC
CCTCTTGCAGTTGCATCCGACTTGTGGTCTCGCTGTTCCTTGGGAGGGTCTCCTCTGAGTGATTGACTAC
CCGTCAGCGGGGGTCTTTCATGGGTAACAGTTTCTTGAAGTTGGAGAACAACATTCTGAGGGTAGGAGTC
GAATATTAAGTAATCCTGACTCAATTAGCCACTGTTTTGAATCCACATACTCCAATACTCCTGAAATAGT
TCATTATGGACAGCGCAGAAGAGCTGGGGAGAATTAATTCGTAATCATGGTCATAGCTGTTTCCTGTGTG
AAATTGTTATCCGCTCACAATTCCACACAACATACGAGCCGGAAGCATAAAGTGTAAAGCCTGGGGTGCC
TAATGAGTGAGCTAACTCACATTAATTGCGTTGCGCTCACTGCCCGCTTTCCAGTCGGGAAACCTGTCGT
GCCAGCTGCATTAATGAATCGGCCAACGCGCGGGGAGAGGCGGTTTGCGTATTGGGCGCTCTTCCGCTTC
CTCGCTCACTGACTCGCTGCGCTCGGTCGTTCGGCTGCGGCGAGCGGTATCAGCTCACTCAAAGGCGGTA
ATACGGTTATCCACAGAATCAGGGGATAACGCAGGAAAGAACATGTGAGCAAAAGGCCAGCAAAAGGCCA
GGAACCGTAAAAAGGCCGCGTTGCTGGCGTTTTTCCATAGGCTCCGCCCCCCTGACGAGCATCACAAAAA
TCGACGCTCAAGTCAGAGGTGGCGAAACCCGACAGGACTATAAAGATACCAGGCGTTTCCCCCTGGAAGC
TCCCTCGTGCGCTCTCCTGTTCCGACCCTGCCGCTTACCGGATACCTGTCCGCCTTTCTCCCTTCGGGAA
GCGTGGCGCTTTCTCATAGCTCACGCTGTAGGTATCTCAGTTCGGTGTAGGTCGTTCGCTCCAAGCTGGG
CTGTGTGCACGAACCCCCCGTTCAGCCCGACCGCTGCGCCTTATCCGGTAACTATCGTCTTGAGTCCAAC
CCGGTAAGACACGACTTATCGCCACTGGCAGCAGCCACTGGTAACAGGATTAGCAGAGCGAGGTATGTAG
GCGGTGCTACAGAGTTCTTGAAGTGGTGGCCTAACTACGGCTACACTAGAAGGACAGTATTTGGTATCTG
CGCTCTGCTGAAGCCAGTTACCTTCGGAAAAAGAGTTGGTAGCTCTTGATCCGGCAAACAAACCACCGCT
GGTAGCGGTGGTTTTTTTGTTTGCAAGCAGCAGATTACGCGCAGAAAAAAAGGATCTCAAGAAGATCCTT
TGATCTTTTCTACGGGGTCTGACGCTCAGTGGAACGAAAACTCACGTTAAGGGATTTTGGTCATGAGATT
ATCAAAAAGGATCTTCACCTAGATCCTTTTAAATTAAAAATGAAGTTTTAAATCAATCTAAAGTATATAT
GAGTAAACTTGGTCTGACAGTTACCAATGCTTAATCAGTGAGGCACCTATCTCAGCGATCTGTCTATTTC
GTTCATCCATAGTTGCCTGACTCCCCGTCGTGTAGATAACTACGATACGGGAGGGCTTACCATCTGGCCC
CAGTGCTGCAATGATACCGCGAGACCCACGCTCACCGGCTCCAGATTTATCAGCAATAAACCAGCCAGCC
GGAAGGGCCGAGCGCAGAAGTGGTCCTGCAACTTTATCCGCCTCCATCCAGTCTATTAATTGTTGCCGGG
AAGCTAGAGTAAGTAGTTCGCCAGTTAATAGTTTGCGCAACGTTGTTGCCATTGCTACAGGCATCGTGGT
GTCACGCTCGTCGTTTGGTATGGCTTCATTCAGCTCCGGTTCCCAACGATCAAGGCGAGTTACATGATCC
CCCATGTTGTGCAAAAAAGCGGTTAGCTCCTTCGGTCCTCCGATCGTTGTCAGAAGTAAGTTGGCCGCAG
TGTTATCACTCATGGTTATGGCAGCACTGCATAATTCTCTTACTGTCATGCCATCCGTAAGATGCTTTTC
TGTGACTGGTGAGTACTCAACCAAGTCATTCTGAGAATAGTGTATGCGGCGACCGAGTTGCTCTTGCCCG
GCGTCAATACGGGATAATACCGCGCCACATAGCAGAACTTTAAAAGTGCTCATCATTGGAAAACGTTCTT
CGGGGCGAAAACTCTCAAGGATCTTACCGCTGTTGAGATCCAGTTCGATGTAACCCACTCGTGCACCCAA
CTGATCTTCAGCATCTTTTACTTTCACCAGCGTTTCTGGGTGAGCAAAAACAGGAAGGCAAAATGCCGCA
AAAAAGGGAATAAGGGCGACACGGAAATGTTGAATACTCATACTCTTCCTTTTTCAATATTATTGAAGCA
TTTATCAGGGTTATTGTCTCATGAGCGGATACATATTTGAATGTATTTAGAAAAATAAACAAATAGGGGT
TCCGCGCACATTTCCCCGAAAAGTGCCACCTGACGTCTAAGAAACCATTATTATCATGACATTAACCTAT
AAAAATAGGCGTATCACGAGGCCCTTTCGTCTCGCGCGTTTCGGTGATGACGGTGAAAACCTCTGACACA
TGCAGCTCCCGGAGACGGTCACAGCTTGTCTGTAAGCGGATGCCGGGAGCAGACAAGCCCGTCAGGGCGC
GTCAGCGGGTGTTGGCGGGTGTCGGGGCTGGCTTAACTATGCGGCATCAGAGCAGATTGTACTGAGAGTG
CACCATATGCGGTGTGAAATACCGCACAGATGCGTAAGGAGAAAATACCGCATCAGGCGCCATTCGCCAT
TCAGGCTGCGCAACTGTTGGGAAGGGCGATCGGTGCGGGCCTCTTCGCTATTACGCCAGCTGGCGAAAGG
GGGATGTGCTGCAAGGCGATTAAGTTGGGTAACGCCAGGGTTTTCCCAGTCACGACGTTGTAAAACGACG
GCGCAAGGAATGGTGCATGCAAGGAGATGGCGCCCAACAGTCCCCCGGCCACGGGGCCTGCCACCATACC
CACGCCGAAACAAGCGCTCATGAGCCCGAAGTGGCGAGCCCGATCTTCCCCATCGGTGATGTCGGCGATA
TAGGCGCCAGCAACCGCACCTGTGGCGCCGGTGATGCCGGCCACGATGCGTCCGGCGTAGAGGCGATTAG
TCCAATTTGTTAAAGACAGGATATCAGTGGTCCAGGCTCTAGTTTTGACTCAACAATATCACCAGCTGAA
GCCTATAGAGTACGAGCCATAGATAAAATAAAAGATTTTATTTAGTCTCCAGAAAAAGGGGGGAA
