>Addgene plasmid #45818 | pMSCV-puro-5A, 6A mMCL1-OM | addgene partial sequence | sequence record 67557 | pLXSN5 5'-CCCTTGAACCTCCTCGTTCGACC-3'
CAGCCCTTACTCCTTCTCTAGGCGCCGGAATTAGATCTCTCGAGGTTAACGAATTCGCCCTTCCACCATG
TTTGGCCTGGCGGCAAACGCGGTCATCGGCTTGAACCTGTACTGCGGCGGCGCCAGCCTCGGCGCGGGCG
GCGGTTCTCCGGCAGGGGCGCGCCTGGTGGCCGAGGAGGCCAAGGCGCGGCGCGAGGGGGGAGGGGAGGC
CGCCCTGCTGCCCGGCGCGCGGGTGGTCGCCCGGCCGCCGCCCGTGGGCGCCGAGGACCCCGACGTCACC
GCGTCGGCCGAAAGGCGGCTGCATAAGTCGCCCGGCCTCCTCGCCGTGCCGCCCGAGGAGATGGCCGCGT
CGGCCGCCGCCGCCATCGTGTCTCCGGAGGAGGAACTGGACGGCTGCGAGCCGGAGGCCATCGGCAAGCG
CCCGGCCGTGCTGCCCCTCCTGGAGCGCGTGAGCGAGGCGGCCAAGAGCTCCGGGGCCGACGGCTCTCTG
CCCTCCACGCCGCCGCCGCCCGAGGAGGAAGAGGACGACCTATACCGCCAGTCGCTGGAGATCATCTCGC
GCTACTTGCGGGAGCAGGCGACCGGCTCCAAGGACTCGAAGCCTCTGGGCGAGGCGGGCGCGGCGGGCCG
GAGAGCGCTGGAGACCCTGCGGCGCGTGGGCGACGGCGTGCAGCGCAACCACGAGACGGCCTTCCAGGGC
ATGCTCCGGAAACTGGACATTAAAAACGAAGGCGATGTTAAATCTTTTTCTCGAGTAATGGTCCATGTTT
TCAAAGATGGCGTAACAAACTGGGGCAGGATTGTGACTCTTATTTCTTTC
